>Addgene plasmid #31331 | pQTEV-PPP1R1A | depositor full sequence | sequence record 14362 | Author sequence
CTCGAGAAATCATAAAAAATTTATTTGCTTTGTGAGCGGATAACAATTATAATAGATTCAATTGTGAGCG
GATAACAATTTCACACAGAATTCATTAAAGAGGAGAAATTAACTATGAAACATCACCATCACCATCACCA
TAGCGATTACGACATCCCCACTACTGAGAATCTTTATTTTCAGGGATCTGAGCAAGACAACAGCCCCCGA
AAGATCCAGTTCACGGTCCCGCTGCTGGAGCCGCACCTTGACCCCGAGGCGGCGGAGCAGATTCGGAGGC
GCCGCCCCACCCCTGCCACCCTCGTGCTGACCAGTGACCAGTCATCCCCAGAGATAGATGAAGACCGGAT
CCCCAACCCACATCTCAAGTCCACTTTGGCAATGTCTCCACGGCAACGGAAGAAGATGACAAGGATCACA
CCCACAATGAAAGAGCTCCAGATGATGGTTGAACATCACCTGGGGCAACAGCAGCAAGGAGAGGAACCTG
AGGGGGCCGCTGAGAGCACAGGAACCCAGGAGTCCCGCCCACCTGGGATCCCAGACACAGAAGTGGAGTC
AAGGCTGGGCACCTCTGGGACAGCAAAAAAAACTGCAGAATGCATCCCTAAAACTCACGAGAGAGGCAGT
AAGGAACCCAGCACAAAAGAACCCTCAACCCATATACCACCACTGGATTCCAAGGGAGCCAACTCGGTCT
GAGCGGCCGCTCGACCTGCAGCCAAGCTTAATTAGCTGAGCTTGGACTCCTGTTGATAGATCCAGTAATG
ACCTCAGAACTCCATCTGGATTTGTTCAGAACGCTCGGTTGCCGCCGGGCGTTTTTTATTGGTGAGAATC
CAAGCTAGCTTGGCGAGATTTTCAGGAGCTAAGGAAGCTAAAATGGAGAAAAAAATCACTGGATATACCA
CCGTTGATATATCCCAATGGCATCGTAAAGAACATTTTGAGGCATTTCAGTCAGTTGCTCAATGTACCTA
TAACCAGACCGTTCAGCTGGATATTACGGCCTTTTTAAAGACCGTAAAGAAAAATAAGCACAAGTTTTAT
CCGGCCTTTATTCACATTCTTGCCCGCCTGATGAATGCTCATCCGGAATTTCGTATGGCAATGAAAGACG
GTGAGCTGGTGATATGGGATAGTGTTCACCCTTGTTACACCGTTTTCCATGAGCAAACTGAAACGTTTTC
ATCGCTCTGGAGTGAATACCACGACGATTTCCGGCAGTTTCTACACATATATTCGCAAGATGTGGCGTGT
TACGGTGAAAACCTGGCCTATTTCCCTAAAGGGTTTATTGAGAATATGTTTTTCGTCTCAGCCAATCCCT
GGGTGAGTTTCACCAGTTTTGATTTAAACGTGGCCAATATGGACAACTTCTTCGCCCCCGTTTTCACCAT
GGGCAAATATTATACGCAAGGCGACAAGGTGCTGATGCCGCTGGCGATTCAGGTTCATCATGCCGTTTGT
GATGGCTTCCATGTCGGCAGAATGCTTAATGAATTACAACAGTACTGCGATGAGTGGCAGGGCGGGGCGT
AATTTTTTTAAGGCAGTTATTGGTGCCCTTAAACGCCTGGGGTAATGACTCTCTAGCTTGAGGCATCAAA
TAAAACGAAAGGCTCAGTCGAAAGACTGGGCCTTTCGTTTTATCTGTTGTTTGTCGGTGAACGCTCTCCT
GAGTAGGACAAATCCGCCCTCTAGATTACGTGCAGTCGATGATAAGCTGTCAAACATGAGAATTGTGCCT
AATGAGTGAGCTAACTTACATTAATTGCGTTGCGCTCACTGCCCGCTTTCCAGTCGGGAAACCTGTCGTG
CCAGCTGCATTAATGAATCGGCCAACGCGCGGGGAGAGGCGGTTTGCGTATTGGGCGCCAGGGTGGTTTT
TCTTTTCACCAGTGAGACGGGCAACAGCTGATTGCCCTTCACCGCCTGGCCCTGAGAGAGTTGCAGCAAG
CGGTCCACGCTGGTTTGCCCCAGCAGGCGAAAATCCTGTTTGATGGTGGTTAACGGCGGGATATAACATG
AGCTGTCTTCGGTATCGTCGTATCCCACTACCGAGATATCCGCACCAACGCGCAGCCCGGACTCGGTAAT
GGCGCGCATTGCGCCCAGCGCCATCTGATCGTTGGCAACCAGCATCGCAGTGGGAACGATGCCCTCATTC
AGCATTTGCATGGTTTGTTGAAAACCGGACATGGCACTCCAGTCGCCTTCCCGTTCCGCTATCGGCTGAA
TTTGATTGCGAGTGAGATATTTATGCCAGCCAGCCAGACGCAGACGCGCCGAGACAGAACTTAATGGGCC
CGCTAACAGCGCGATTTGCTGGTGACCCAATGCGACCAGATGCTCCACGCCCAGTCGCGTACCGTCTTCA
TGGGAGAAAATAATACTGTTGATGGGTGTCTGGTCAGAGACATCAAGAAATAACGCCGGAACATTAGTGC
AGGCAGCTTCCACAGCAATGGCATCCTGGTCATCCAGCGGATAGTTAATGATCAGCCCACTGACGCGTTG
CGCGAGAAGATTGTGCACCGCCGCTTTACAGGCTTCGACGCCGCTTCGTTCTACCATCGACACCACCACG
CTGGCACCCAGTTGATCGGCGCGAGATTTAATCGCCGCGACAATTTGCGACGGCGCGTGCAGGGCCAGAC
TGGAGGTGGCAACGCCAATCAGCAACGACTGTTTGCCCGCCAGTTGTTGTGCCACGCGGTTGGGAATGTA
ATTCAGCTCCGCCATCGCCGCTTCCACTTTTTCCCGCGTTTTCGCAGAAACGTGGCTGGCCTGGTTCACC
ACGCGGGAAACGGTCTGATAAGAGACACCGGCATACTCTGCGACATCGTATAACGTTACTGGTTTCACAT
TCACCACCCTGAATTGACTCTCTTCCGGGCGCTATCATGCCATACCGCGAAAGGTTTTGCACCATTCGAT
GGTGTCGGAATTTCGGGCAGCGTTGGGTCCTGGCCACGGGTGCGCATGATCTAGAGCTGCCTCGCGCGTT
TCGGTGATGACGGTGAAAACCTCTGACACATGCAGCTCCCGGAGACGGTCACAGCTTGTCTGTAAGCGGA
TGCCGGGAGCAGACAAGCCCGTCAGGGCGCGTCAGCGGGTGTTGGCGGGTGTCGGGGCGCAGCCATGACC
CAGTCACGTAGCGATAGCGGAGTGTATACTGGCTTAACTATGCGGCATCAGAGCAGATTGTACTGAGAGT
GCACCACATGCGGTGTGAAATACCGCACAGATGCGTAAGGAGAAAATACCGCATCAGGCGCTCTTCCGCT
TCCTCGCTCACTGACTCGCTGCGCTCGGTCGTTCGGCTGCGGCGAGCGGTATCAGCTCACTCAAAGGCGG
TAATACGGTTATCCACAGAATCAGGGGATAACGCAGGAAAGAACATGTGAGCAAAAGGCCAGCAAAAGGC
CAGGAACCGTAAAAAGGCCGCGTTGCTGGCGTTTTTCCATAGGCTCCGCCCCCCTGACGAGCATCACAAA
AATCGACGCTCAAGTCAGAGGTGGCGAAACCCGACAGGACTATAAAGATACCAGGCGTTTCCCCCTGGAA
GCTCCCTCGTGCGCTCTCCTGTTCCGACCCTGCCGCTTACCGGATACCTGTCCGCCTTTCTCCCTTCGGG
AAGCGTGGCGCTTTCTCATAGCTCACGCTGTAGGTATCTCAGTTCGGTGTAGGTCGTTCGCTCCAAGCTG
GGCTGTGTGCACGAACCCCCCGTTCAGCCCGACCGCTGCGCCTTATCCGGTAACTATCGTCTTGAGTCCA
ACCCGGTAAGACACGACTTATCGCCACTGGCAGCAGCCACTGGTAACAGGATTAGCAGAGCGAGGTATGT
AGGCGGTGCTACAGAGTTCTTGAAGTGGTGGCCTAACTACGGCTACACTAGAAGGACAGTATTTGGTATC
TGCGCTCTGCTGAAGCCAGTTACCTTCGGAAAAAGAGTTGGTAGCTCTTGATCCGGCAAACAAACCACCG
CTGGTAGCGGTGGTTTTTTTGTTTGCAAGCAGCAGATTACGCGCAGAAAAAAAGGATCTCAAGAAGATCC
TTTGATCTTTTCTACGGGGTCTGACGCTCAGTGGAACGAAAACTCACGTTAAGGGATTTTGGTCATGAGA
TTATCAAAAAGGATCTTCACCTAGATCCTTTTAAATTAAAAATGAAGTTTTAAATCAATCTAAAGTATAT
ATGAGTAAACTTGGTCTGACAGTTACCAATGCTTAATCAGTGAGGCACCTATCTCAGCGATCTGTCTATT
TCGTTCATCCATAGTTGCCTGACTCCCCGTCGTGTAGATAACTACGATACGGGAGGGCTTACCATCTGGC
CCCAGTGCTGCAATGATACCGCGAGACCCACGCTCACCGGCTCCAGATTTATCAGCAATAAACCAGCCAG
CCGGAAGGGCCGAGCGCAGAAGTGGTCCTGCAACTTTATCCGCCTCCATCCAGTCTATTAATTGTTGCCG
GGAAGCTAGAGTAAGTAGTTCGCCAGTTAATAGTTTGCGCAACGTTGTTGCCATTGCTACAGGCATCGTG
GTGTCACGCTCGTCGTTTGGTATGGCTTCATTCAGCTCCGGTTCCCAACGATCAAGGCGAGTTACATGAT
CCCCCATGTTGTGCAAAAAAGCGGTTAGCTCCTTCGGTCCTCCGATCGTTGTCAGAAGTAAGTTGGCCGC
AGTGTTATCACTCATGGTTATGGCAGCACTGCATAATTCTCTTACTGTCATGCCATCCGTAAGATGCTTT
TCTGTGACTGGTGAGTACTCAACCAAGTCATTCTGAGAATAGTGTATGCGGCGACCGAGTTGCTCTTGCC
CGGCGTCAATACGGGATAATACCGCGCCACATAGCAGAACTTTAAAAGTGCTCATCATTGGAAAACGTTC
TTCGGGGCGAAAACTCTCAAGGATCTTACCGCTGTTGAGATCCAGTTCGATGTAACCCACTCGTGCACCC
AACTGATCTTCAGCATCTTTTACTTTCACCAGCGTTTCTGGGTGAGCAAAAACAGGAAGGCAAAATGCCG
CAAAAAAGGGAATAAGGGCGACACGGAAATGTTGAATACTCATACTCTTCCTTTTTCAATATTATTGAAG
CATTTATCAGGGTTATTGTCTCATGAGCGGATACATATTTGAATGTATTTAGAAAAATAAACAAATAGGG
GTTCCGCGCACATTTCCCCGAAAAGTGCCACCTGACGTCTAAGAAACCATTATTATCATGACATTAACCT
ATAAAAATAGGCGTATCACGAGGCCCTTTCGTCTTCAC
Features (pLannotate 1.2.2; 18 found; start..end, strand, type, name):
     10..54      +  promoter       T5 promoter: bacteriophage T5 promoter for E. coli RNA polymerase, with embedded lac operator
     62..78      +  protein_bind   lac operator: The lac repressor binds to the lac operator to inhibit transcription in E. coli. This inhibition can be relieved by adding lactose or isopropyl-β-D-thiogalactopyranoside (IPTG). lac repressor encoded by lacI
    121..141     +  CDS            7xHis: 6xHis affinity tag
    165..185     +  CDS            capTEV™ (fragment): composite tag for in vivo biotinylation, TEV protease cleavage, and 6xHis tagging
    190..699     +  CDS            PPP1R1A: PPR1A_HUMAN - Also known as IPP1. Experimental evidence at protein level: Swiss-Prot protein existence level 1. Inhibitor of protein-phosphatase 1. This protein may be important in hormonal control of glycogen metabolism. Hormones that elevate intracellular cAMP increase I-1 activity in many tissues. I-1 activation may impose cAMP control over proteins that are not directly phosphorylated by PKA. Following a rise in intracellular calcium, I-1 is inactivated by calcineurin (or PP2B). Does not inhibit type-2 phosphatases. From Homo sapiens (Human).
    745..839     +  terminator     lambda t0 terminator: transcription terminator from phage lambda
    854..882     +  promoter       cat promoter (fragment): promoter of the E. coli cat gene encoding chloramphenicol acetyltransferase
    883..1539    +  CDS            cat: CAT_ECOLX - Experimental evidence at protein level: Swiss-Prot protein existence level 1. This enzyme is an effector of chloramphenicol resistance in bacteria. From Escherichia coli. This protein is used as a marker in many commonly used cloning vectors, such as pACYC184.
   1607..1693    +  terminator     rrnB T1 terminator: Escherichia coli rrnB; transcription terminator T1 from the E. coli rrnB gene
   1716..1733    -  promoter       tet promoter (fragment): E. coli promoter for tetracycline efflux protein gene
   1752..1773    -  protein_bind   CAP binding site: CAP binding activates transcription in the presence of cAMP. E. coli catabolite activator protein
   1786..2868    -  CDS            lacI: lac repressor; lacI; The lac repressor binds to the lac operator to inhibit transcription in E. coli. This inhibition can be relieved by adding lactose or isopropyl-β-D-thiogalactopyranoside (IPTG).
   2869..2946    -  promoter       lacIq promoter: lacI (mutant); In the lacIq allele, a single base change in the promoter boosts expression of the lacI gene about 10-fold.
   2995..3036    +  CDS            rop (fragment): Rop protein, which maintains plasmids at low copy number; rop
   3138..3278    +  misc_feature   bom: basis of mobility region from pBR322
   3464..4052    -  rep_origin     ori: high-copy-number ColE1/pMB1/pBR322/pUC origin of replication
   4223..5083    -  CDS            AmpR: β-lactamase; bla; confers resistance to ampicillin, carbenicillin, and related antibiotics
   5084..5188    -  promoter       AmpR promoter: bla
