[The description below was written by a language model from this plasmid's Addgene catalogue record and pLannotate feature annotations shown in this document.]
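Description:
pQTEV-PPP1R1A is a bacterial expression plasmid for producing human protein phosphatase 1 regulatory (inhibitor) subunit 1A, also called inhibitor-1, in E. coli. It is built on pQTEV, a roughly 4.7 kb derivative of the Qiagen pQE-2 vector, and the depositor's full sequence is 5,288 nt. The plasmid replicates from a ColE1/pMB1-type origin, flanked by a pBR322 bom region and a remnant of rop, and is selected with ampicillin through the bla gene. A cat gene and a fragment of its promoter are also annotated, but the depositor states that this chloramphenicol resistance sequence is inactive. The catalogue lists copy number as unknown.

Expression is driven by the bacteriophage T5 promoter, which is read by E. coli RNA polymerase and is controlled by lac operator sequences. The plasmid carries its own lacI under the strong lacIq promoter, so the system is repressed until induced with IPTG. The open reading frame begins with a 7xHis tag followed by a TEV protease recognition site (annotated as a capTEV fragment). This allows metal-affinity purification and later removal of the tag. The PPP1R1A coding sequence follows, cloned between BamHI and NotI sites that remain intact, and transcription ends at the lambda t0 terminator, with an rrnB T1 terminator further downstream. The Entrez field names PPP1R1AP1, whereas the annotated coding sequence matches the PPP1R1A protein.

The clone is supplied in the Rosetta strain, which carries a separate chloramphenicol-resistant plasmid, pRARE, that supplies rare tRNAs to support overexpression of the human protein. The construct comes from a structural genomics catalogue of human protein expression clones.
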