Addgene plasmid #31331: pQTEV-PPP1R1A
Depositing lab: Konrad Buessow. Depositing organization: Max Planck Institute for Molecular Genetics. Publication: Structural genomics of human proteins--target selection and generation of a public catalogue of expression clones. Bussow K, Scheich C, Sievert V, Harttig U, Schultz J, Simon B, Bork P, Lehrach H, Heinemann U. Microb Cell Fact. 2005 Jul 5;4:21. doi: 10.1186/1475-2859-4-21. PubMed 15998469.
Backbone
  Vector backbone: pQTEV
  Backbone size w/o insert (bp): 4700
  Vector type: Bacterial Expression
Growth in bacteria
  Bacterial resistance: Ampicillin, 100 μg/mL
  Growth temperature: 37°C
  Growth strain: Rosetta
  Copy number: Unknown
Gene/Insert
  Gene/Insert name: protein phosphatase 1 (alt names: regulatory (inhibitor) subunit 1A; PSFEp758G0124)
  Species: H. sapiens (human)
  Insert size (bp): 588
  GenBank ID: DQ000526
  Entrez Gene: PPP1R1AP1
  Tag / fusion protein: His (N terminal on backbone); TEV (N terminal on backbone)
  Cloning method: Restriction Enzyme; 5′ cloning site BamHI (not destroyed); 3′ cloning site NotI (not destroyed)
  Sequencing primers: 5′ TGAGCGGATAACAATTTCACACAG; 3′ GGCAACCGAGCGTTCTGAAC
Terms and licenses: Academic/Nonprofit Terms; Industry Terms: Not Available to Industry
Depositor comments: The vector pQTEV is derived from Qiagen pQE-2 and contains an inactive chloramphenicol resistance gene sequence. The Rosetta bacterial strain contains an additional plasmid. The second plasmid, pRARE, provides rare tRNAs for overexpression of recombinant proteins. It has 4694 bp and is chloramphenicol resistence.
How to cite: pQTEV-PPP1R1A was a gift from Konrad Buessow (Addgene plasmid # 31331 ; http://n2t.net/addgene:31331 ; RRID:Addgene_31331)
