>Addgene plasmid #31331 | pQTEV-PPP1R1A | addgene partial sequence | sequence record 55838 | pQE-Fwd 5'-CCCGAAAAGTGCCACCTG-3'
TTAACCTATAAAAATAGGCGTATCACGAGGCCCTTTCGTCTTCACCTCGAGAAATCATAAAAAATTTATT
TGCTTTGTGAGCGGATAACAATTATAATAGATTCAATTGTGAGCGGATAACAATTTCACACAGAATTCAT
TAAAGAGGAGAAATTAACTATGAAACATCACCATCACCATCACCATAGCGATTACGACATCCCCACTACT
GAGAATCTTTATTTTCAGGGATCTGAGCAAGACAACAGCCCCCGAAAGATCCAGTTCACGGTCCCGCTGC
TGGAGCCGCACCTTGACCCCGAGGCGGCGGAGCAGATTCGGAGGCGCCGCCCCACCCCTGCCACCCTCGT
GCTGACCAGTGACCAGTCATCCCCAGAGATAGATGAAGACCGGATCCCCAACCCACATCTCAAGTCCACT
TTGGCAATGTCTCCACGGCAACGGAAGAAGATGACAAGGATCACACCCACAATGAAAGAGCTCCAGATGA
TGGTTGAACATCACCTGGGGCAACAGCAGCAAGGAGAGGAACCTGAGGGGGCCGCTGAGAGCACAGGAAC
CCAGGAGTCCCGCCCACCTGGGATCCCAGACACAGAAGTGGAGTCAAGGCTGGGCACCTCTGGGACAGCA
AAAAAAACTGCAGAATGCATCCCTAAAACTCACGAGAGAGGCAGTAAGGAACCCAGCACAAAAGAACCCT
CAACCCATATACCACCACTGGATTCCAAGGGAGCCAACTCGGTCTGAGCGGCCGCTCGACCTGCAGCCAA
GCTTAATTAGCTGAGCTTGGACTCCTGTTGATAGATCCAGTAATGACCTCAGAACTCCATCTGGATTTGT
TCAGAACGCTCGGTTGCCGCCGGGCGTTTTTTATTGGTGAGAA
